Addgene plasmid #45323: pCU-PDC1
Purpose: (Empty Backbone)
Depositing lab: Brendan Cormack. Depositing organization: Johns Hopkins University and School of Medicine. Publication: Expression plasmids for use in Candida glabrata. Zordan RE, Ren Y, Pan SJ, Rotondo G, De Las Penas A, Iluore J, Cormack BP. G3 (Bethesda). 2013 Oct 3;3(10):1675-86. doi: 10.1534/g3.113.006908. PubMed 23934995.
Backbone
  Vector backbone: pGRB2.1
  Backbone size (bp): 6254
  Modifications to backbone: C. glabrata PDC1 promoter inserted into pGRB2.1 backbone using SacI/XbaI restricton digest
  Vector type: C. glabrata expression
  Promoter: PDC1
  Selectable markers: URA3
Growth in bacteria
  Bacterial resistance: Ampicillin, 100 μg/mL
  Growth temperature: 37°C
  Growth strain: DH10B
  Copy number: High Copy
Gene/Insert
  Cloning method: Restriction Enzyme
Terms and licenses: Academic/Nonprofit Terms; Industry Terms: Not Available to Industry
How to cite: pCU-PDC1 was a gift from Brendan Cormack (Addgene plasmid # 45323 ; http://n2t.net/addgene:45323 ; RRID:Addgene_45323)
