[The description below was written by a language model from this plasmid's Addgene catalogue record and pLannotate feature annotations shown in this document.]
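Description:
pCU-PDC1 is an empty expression backbone for the pathogenic yeast Candida glabrata, built as an E. coli–yeast shuttle vector of 6,254 bp. It derives from pGRB2.1, into which the C. glabrata PDC1 promoter was inserted as a SacI/XbaI fragment. In bacteria it is maintained at high copy through a ColE1/pUC-type origin and selected with ampicillin via the β-lactamase gene. In yeast, selection relies on a URA3 cassette annotated as the S. cerevisiae gene with its own promoter. This marker complements uracil auxotrophy and can be counterselected with 5-fluoroorotic acid, which allows plasmid loss to be enforced when needed.

The feature table shows a pBluescript-like cloning region: lac promoter and operator elements, a T3 promoter, a fragment of the pBluescript multiple cloning site, an opposing T7 promoter, a lacZα fragment and an f1 origin for single-stranded DNA production. The roughly 1 kb unannotated stretch between the T3 promoter and the polylinker fragment is the likely position of the PDC1 promoter, although the automated annotation does not label it. A further unannotated interval lies between the polylinker and the T7 promoter, and its content, such as a possible terminator, is not stated. No yeast replication or centromere element is annotated either, so the record does not show how the plasmid is maintained in C. glabrata. Short fragments of lacI, bom and rop are remnants of earlier vector construction.

The intended use is to clone a gene of interest by restriction digestion downstream of the PDC1 promoter for expression in ura3 C. glabrata strains. It belongs to a published set of C. glabrata expression plasmids.
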