Features (pLannotate 1.2.2; 17 found; start..end, strand, type, name):
    666..737     +  promoter       AmpR promoter: bla
    738..1598    +  CDS            AmpR: β-lactamase; bla; confers resistance to ampicillin, carbenicillin, and related antibiotics
   1769..2357    +  rep_origin     ori: high-copy-number ColE1/pMB1/pBR322/pUC origin of replication
   2540..2632    +  CDS            lacI (fragment): lac repressor; lacI; The lac repressor binds to the lac operator to inhibit transcription in E. coli. This inhibition can be relieved by adding lactose or isopropyl-β-D-thiogalactopyranoside (IPTG).
   2645..2666    +  protein_bind   CAP binding site: CAP binding activates transcription in the presence of cAMP. E. coli catabolite activator protein
   2681..2711    +  promoter       lac promoter: promoter for the E. coli lac operon
   2719..2735    +  protein_bind   lac operator: The lac repressor binds to the lac operator to inhibit transcription in E. coli. This inhibition can be relieved by adding lactose or isopropyl-β-D-thiogalactopyranoside (IPTG). lac repressor encoded by lacI
   2780..2798    +  promoter       T3 promoter: promoter for bacteriophage T3 RNA polymerase
   3790..3858    +  misc_feature   MCS (fragment): pBluescript multiple cloning site
   4271..4289    -  promoter       T7 promoter: promoter for bacteriophage T7 RNA polymerase
   4297..4452    +  CDS            lacZα (fragment): LacZα fragment of β-galactosidase; lacZ fragment
   4456..4884    +  rep_origin     f1 ori (sequence partly withheld): f1 bacteriophage origin of replication; arrow indicates direction of (+) strand synthesis
   4912..4963    -  misc_feature   bom (fragment): basis of mobility region from pBR322
   5042..5845    -  CDS            URA3: orotidine-5'-phosphate decarboxylase, required for uracil biosynthesis; S. cerevisiae URA3; yeast auxotrophic marker, counterselectable with 5-fluoroorotic acid (5-FOA)
   5846..6061    -  promoter       URA3 promoter: S. cerevisiae URA3
   6069..6118    -  misc_feature   bom (fragment): basis of mobility region from pBR322
   6220..1       -  CDS            rop (fragment) (across the origin): Rop protein, which maintains plasmids at low copy number; rop
>Addgene plasmid #45323 | pCU-PDC1 | depositor full sequence | sequence record 63463 | pCU-PDC1 sequence 6254 bps
GACGAAAGGGCCTCGTGATACGCCTATTTTTATAGGTTAATGTCATGATAATAATGGTTTCTTAGCAGGT
TAGACTAACATGCAAAAAGTTTATATTCATTTTTGTAGTTATTCTTGTTTTCATTAGGATGATTACACAC
TGTGGATGTGGATTAATCGATCATTGTTAATTTAGTGTAGCTACTACCATTTCAAACAAAACGTAAATTC
TTGCAGTCGTACTGGATCTGTGAATCTATTAGTATATATGAATTAAAGTAGCTTGTACATATTATTCTGT
TGAATCATATCGCAGAGCATTGGTTGAAATCCAAAATATAAAAATGTAATATCACAAAAAATAATACTAA
TTCTAACATTAATGGGTCAGATTTTTAGTGAATACTTAAATTTATAATATCGTCTATTTAAGCTAGCAAA
TGGAACAACATTTAAAGTAAGAACATCATATCTACATGAAAATGTATATTTCAATCTGACTAATAACGCA
GAGCACATCTTTCAGTGATGTCTGTCACATGATCAAAAAGAATTGTATTTAAATAATTCATAATAAAAGC
TTAAAAAATTACAATAATGAAAATAAAGTAAATAATGACATGGGTAAGAGTTCCGAAATAGAATCTTAGT
GTACAAAACAAAAATTGCATCATTAGAGATCCCCACATTCAAATATGTATCCGCTCATGAGACAATAACC
CTGATAAATGCTTCAATAATATTGAAAAAGGAAGAGTATGAGTATTCAACATTTCCGTGTCGCCCTTATT
CCCTTTTTTGCGGCATTTTGCCTTCCTGTTTTTGCTCACCCAGAAACGCTGGTGAAAGTAAAAGATGCTG
AAGATCAGTTGGGTGCACGAGTGGGTTACATCGAACTGGATCTCAACAGCGGTAAGATCCTTGAGAGTTT
TCGCCCCGAAGAACGTTTTCCAATGATGAGCACTTTTAAAGTTCTGCTATGTGGCGCGGTATTATCCCGT
ATTGACGCCGGGCAAGAGCAACTCGGTCGCCGCATACACTATTCTCAGAATGACTTGGTTGAGTACTCAC
CAGTCACAGAAAAGCATCTTACGGATGGCATGACAGTAAGAGAATTATGCAGTGCTGCCATAACCATGAG
TGATAACACTGCGGCCAACTTACTTCTGACAACGATCGGAGGACCGAAGGAGCTAACCGCTTTTTTGCAC
AACATGGGGGATCATGTAACTCGCCTTGATCGTTGGGAACCGGAGCTGAATGAAGCCATACCAAACGACG
AGCGTGACACCACGATGCCTGTAGCAATGGCAACAACGTTGCGCAAACTATTAACTGGCGAACTACTTAC
TCTAGCTTCCCGGCAACAATTAATAGACTGGATGGAGGCGGATAAAGTTGCAGGACCACTTCTGCGCTCG
GCCCTTCCGGCTGGCTGGTTTATTGCTGATAAATCTGGAGCCGGTGAGCGTGGGTCTCGCGGTATCATTG
CAGCACTGGGGCCAGATGGTAAGCCCTCCCGTATCGTAGTTATCTACACGACGGGGAGTCAGGCAACTAT
GGATGAACGAAATAGACAGATCGCTGAGATAGGTGCCTCACTGATTAAGCATTGGTAACTGTCAGACCAA
GTTTACTCATATATACTTTAGATTGATTTAAAACTTCATTTTTAATTTAAAAGGATCTAGGTGAAGATCC
TTTTTGATAATCTCATGACCAAAATCCCTTAACGTGAGTTTTCGTTCCACTGAGCGTCAGACCCCGTAGA
AAAGATCAAAGGATCTTCTTGAGATCCTTTTTTTCTGCGCGTAATCTGCTGCTTGCAAACAAAAAAACCA
CCGCTACCAGCGGTGGTTTGTTTGCCGGATCAAGAGCTACCAACTCTTTTTCCGAAGGTAACTGGCTTCA
GCAGAGCGCAGATACCAAATACTGTTCTTCTAGTGTAGCCGTAGTTAGGCCACCACTTCAAGAACTCTGT
AGCACCGCCTACATACCTCGCTCTGCTAATCCTGTTACCAGTGGCTGCTGCCAGTGGCGATAAGTCGTGT
CTTACCGGGTTGGACTCAAGACGATAGTTACCGGATAAGGCGCAGCGGTCGGGCTGAACGGGGGGTTCGT
GCACACAGCCCAGCTTGGAGCGAACGACCTACACCGAACTGAGATACCTACAGCGTGAGCTATGAGAAAG
CGCCACGCTTCCCGAAGGGAGAAAGGCGGACAGGTATCCGGTAAGCGGCAGGGTCGGAACAGGAGAGCGC
ACGAGGGAGCTTCCAGGGGGAAACGCCTGGTATCTTTATAGTCCTGTCGGGTTTCGCCACCTCTGACTTG
AGCGTCGATTTTTGTGATGCTCGTCAGGGGGGCGGAGCCTATGGAAAAACGCCAGCAACGCGGCCTTTTT
ACGGTTCCTGGCCTTTTGCTGGCCTTTTGCTCACATGTTCTTTCCTGCGTTATCCCCTGATTCTGTGGAT
AACCGTATTACCGCCTTTGAGTGAGCTGATACCGCTCGCCGCAGCCGAACGACCGAGCGCAGCGAGTCAG
TGAGCGAGGAAGCGGAAGAGCGCCCAATACGCAAACCGCCTCTCCCCGCGCGTTGGCCGATTCATTAATG
CAGCTGGCACGACAGGTTTCCCGACTGGAAAGCGGGCAGTGAGCGCAACGCAATTAATGTGAGTTAGCTC
ACTCATTAGGCACCCCAGGCTTTACACTTTATGCTTCCGGCTCGTATGTTGTGTGGAATTGTGAGCGGAT
AACAATTTCACACAGGAAACAGCTATGACCATGATTACGCCAAGCGCGCAATTAACCCTCACTAAAGGGA
ACAAAAGCTGGAGCTCAGCATTTTTATACACGTTTTACGTATTTTTTTTGCAATACACATAGATACGTAC
GTACAACCCTTTCTATTGTGAGAACTTTGTAACACTCTTTTGTAGACCAGTGTAGTCAGCAAGCATCAGC
AAGCATCAGCAAGCATCAGCAAGCATCAGCTAGTCTAAAGCCTTTAGCAAAGTCAAAAACCAACACCCAC
ACACCGGGATCCCACCTTCCCCGAGATGCCTGTTCCCGACTCCCAGCTGCTCCCACGACGGGGAGGAATC
AGAAGACGGAGATAGAAAGAGAGCGTTGAACGCGCGCGATGCCAATGAGAGATAAAAAAAAAGAAATACC
AATCCCACGACATATTCTAACGGGCTCCACAGACAATGCACAACAATCGAGATGGGATTGAATCACAGAG
AGAGAGATCAGAAAAAAAAGGAACTGCAAGGGTCCCCACCCCAAACTCCCCTCCGCTATCCACTACAATC
GCCGCACCGACAAAATCCATTGTGTCCGCAACGACCAGAGCAAAGAGCCAAAAACACAATTGAATAACAA
AGAAAAGGGCAGAGAGCCACTTAGACAATTACGTAGGAACCATATTTTTGCATAACTTTATGCAATTTGC
CCAAATTCAAGTGAAGCGAGAGAAGCCAGAGAGCTACAGCTGAAGAGCTACAGCTGAAGTGAAAAGCCAA
GAATCTCTTAGAATATACCGTTTGGCTTATTTGAATCAAATATTTATGCGCTTAAATCCCATAAAAAAGC
AATTTATACAGATAAGTCTGCAGAAAGAAAAATTTTCTTCTTGATACCTGAACAAAGAAATCAAACTCAT
CAAGAATAAATCAATTCATGAAAAAAAAACATATATAAAGGACAACATGGAATCAAGTTTCAATAATTTT
TAGATTGTACATAAATAAAGAGACCAGACTAATACAACTGTATAAGCTCTAAACATTCAATTGCCAAAAA
ACATTAACATCTAGAACTAGTGGATCCCCCGGGCTGCAGGAATTCGATATCAAGCTTATCGATACCGTCG
ACCTCGAGAACACAACCCACAGCTACCACCATCAACAATATTTATATATATAACGTACACATAGAAATCA
CACAAACAGAGTATTTATTCTTAACTACATGAACTACCATCAGACCGTCTGGGCCACTATATAATGTGCC
ATTCATAAACGTGATCACTTTACGTAGCAGGCAACCCCAGGTGAAAATTTTTCAGCGAGCTGCCAGATTG
TCAGGTGAAAAACTGAAAAAAACTTCTGGGCGATGAGCTTGTGGCGGGAAATTAAGTATATAAAGCAGTT
AGTTTCTTCTGCTTCTTGTGGTTCTGGGTATTCTTGTAATATTTGGAAGAATAGAAAATCAAGACTACTG
CCTTTCTTTTCATATTATAGAGGAAGAAATACGCACGAACACGATATAGAGGTAAAGGTACCCAATTCGC
CCTATAGTGAGTCGTATTACGCGCGCTCACTGGCCGTCGTTTTACAACGTCGTGACTGGGAAAACCCTGG
CGTTACCCAACTTAATCGCCTTGCAGCACATCCCCCTTTCGCCAGCTGGCGTAATAGCGAAGAGGCCCGC
ACCGATCGCCCTTCCCAACAGTTGCGCAGCCTGAATGGCGAATGG
[124 nt withheld, positions 4456-4579]
C
[91 nt withheld, positions 4581-4671]
A
[49 nt withheld, positions 4673-4721]
CCTTTGACGTTGGAGTCCACGTTCTTT
[37 nt withheld, positions 4749-4785]
ACCCTATCTCGGTCTATTCTTTTGATTTATAAGGGATTTTGCCGATTTCGGCCTATTGGTTAAAAAATGA
GCTGATTTAACAAAAATTTAACGCGAATTTTAACAAAATATTAACGCTTACAATTTCCTGATGCGGTATT
TTCTCCTTACGCATCTGTGCGGTATTTCACACCGCATAGGGTAATAACTGATATAATTAAATTGAAGCTC
TAATTTGTGAGTTTAGTATACATGCATTTACTTATAATACAGTTTTTTAGTTTTGCTGGCCGCATCTTCT
CAAATATGCTTCCCAGCCTGCTTTTCTGTAACGTTCACCCTCTACCTTAGCATCCCTTCCCTTTGCAAAT
AGTCCTCTTCCAACAATAATAATGTCAGATCCTGTAGAGACCACATCATCCACGGTTCTATACTGTTGAC
CCAATGCGTCTCCCTTGTCATCTAAACCCACACCGGGTGTCATAATCAACCAATCGTAACCTTCATCTCT
TCCACCCATGTCTCTTTGAGCAATAAAGCCGATAACAAAATCTTTGTCGCTCTTCGCAATGTCAACAGTA
CCCTTAGTATATTCTCCAGTAGATAGGGAGCCCTTGCATGACAATTCTGCTAACATCAAAAGGCCTCTAG
GTTCCTTTGTTACTTCTTCTGCCGCCTGCTTCAAACCGCTAACAATACCTGGGCCCACCACACCGTGTGC
ATTCGTAATGTCTGCCCATTCTGCTATTCTGTATACACCCGCAGAGTACTGCAATTTGACTGTATTACCA
ATGTCAGCAAATTTTCTGTCTTCGAAGAGTAAAAAATTGTACTTGGCGGATAATGCCTTTAGCGGCTTAA
CTGTGCCCTCCATGGAAAAATCAGTCAAGATATCCACATGTGTTTTTAGTAAACAAATTTTGGGACCTAA
TGCTTCAACTAACTCCAGTAATTCCTTGGTGGTACGAACATCCAATGAAGCACACAAGTTTGTTTGCTTT
TCGTGCATGATATTAAATAGCTTGGCAGCAACAGGACTAGGATGAGTAGCAGCACGTTCCTTATATGTAG
CTTTCGACATGATTTATCTTCGTTTCCTGCAGGTTTTTGTTCTGTGCAGTTGGGTTAAGAATACTGGGCA
ATTTCATGTTTCTTCAACACTACATATGCGTATATATACCAATCTAAGTCTGTGCTCCTTCCTTCGTTCT
TCCTTCTGTTCGGAGATTACCGAATCAAAAAAATTTCAAGGAAACCGAAATCAAAAAAAAGAATAAAAAA
AAAATGATGAATTGAAAAGGTGGTATGGTGCACTCTCAGTACAATCTGCTCTGATGCCGCATAGTTAAGC
CAGCCCCGACACCCGCCAACACCCGCTGACGCGCCCTGACGGGCTTGTCTGCTCCCGGCATCCGCTTACA
GACAAGCTGTGACCGTCTCCGGGAGCTGCATGTGTCAGAGGTTTTCACCGTCATCACCGAAACGCGCGA
