>Addgene plasmid #45323 | pCU-PDC1 | addgene partial sequence | sequence record 66497 | pBluescriptSK
AGCTTATCGATACCGTCGACCTCGAGAACACAACCCACAGCTACCACCATCAACAATATTTATATATATA
ACGTACACATAGAAATCACACAAACAGAGTATTTATTCTTAACTACATGAACTACCATCAGACCGTCTGG
GCCACTATATAATGTGCCATTCATAAACGTGATCACTTTACGTAGCAGGCAACCCCAGGTGAAAATTTTT
CAGCGAGCTGCCAGATTGTCAGGTGAAAAACTGAAAAAAACTTCTGGGCGATGAGCTTGTGGCGGGAAAT
TAAGTATATAAAGCAGTTAGTTTCTTCTGCTTCTTGTGGTTCTGGGTATTCTTGTAATATTTGGAAGAAT
AGAAAATCAAGACTACTGCCTTTCTTTTCATATTATAGAGGAAGAAATACGCACGAACACGATATAGAGG
TAAAGGTACCCAATTCGCCCTATAGTGAGTCGTATTACGCGCGCTCACTGGCCGTCGTTTTACAACGTCG
TGACTGGGAAAACCCTGGCGTTACCCAACTTAATCGCCTTGCAGCACATCCCCCTTTCGCCAGCTGGCGT
AATAGCGAAGAGGCCCGCACCGATCGCCCTTCCCAACAGTTGCGCAGCCTGAATGGCGAATGG
[124 nt withheld, positions 624-747]
C
[91 nt withheld, positions 749-839]
A
[49 nt withheld, positions 841-889]
CCTTTGACGTTGGAGTCCACGTTCTTTAATAGTGGACTCTTGTTCCAAAC
