>Addgene plasmid #45323 | pCU-PDC1 | addgene partial sequence | sequence record 66523 | URA3-R2
AGATATCCACATGTGTTTTTAGTAAACAAATTTTGGGACCTAATGCTTCAACTAACTCCAGTAATTCCTT
GGTGGTACGAACATCCAATGAAGCACACAAGTTTGTTTGCTTTTCGTGCATGATATTAAATAGCTTGGCA
GCAACAGGACTAGGATGAGTAGCAGCACGTTCCTTATATGTAGCTTTCGACATGATTTATCTTCGTTTCC
TGCAGGTTTTTGTTCTGTGCAGTTGGGTTAAGAATACTGGGCAATTTCATGTTTCTTCAACACTACATAT
GCGTATATATACCAATCTAAGTCTGTGCTCCTTCCTTCGTTCTTCCTTCTGTTCGGAGATTACCGAATCA
AAAAAATTTCAAGGAAACCGAAATCAAAAAAAAGAATAAAAAAAAAATGATGAATTGAAAAGGTGGTATG
GTGCACTCTCAGTACAATCTGCTCTGATGCCGCATAGTTAAGCCAGCCCCGACACCCGCCAACACCCGCT
GACGCGCCCTGACGGGCTTGTCTGCTCCCGGCATCCGCTTACAGACAAGCTGTGACCGTCTCCGGGAGCT
GCATGTGTCAGAGGTTTTCACCGTCATCACCGAAACGCGCGAGACGAAAGGGCCTCGTGATACGCCTATT
TTTATAGGTTAATGTCATGATAATAATGGTTTCTTAGCAGGTTAGACTAACATGCAAAAAGTTTATATTC
ATTTTTGTAGTTATTCTTGTTTTCATTAGGATGATTACACACTGTGGATGTGGATTAATCGATCATTGTT
AATTTAGTGTAGCTACTACCATTTCAAACAAAACGTAAATTCTTGCAGTCGTACTGGATCTGTGAATCTA
TTAGTATATATGAATTAAAGTAGCTTGTACATATTATTCTGTTGAATCATATCGCA
